>Addgene plasmid #241199 | T2A-BFP-P2A-NTRv2-pA-ORF-1 | addgene full sequence | sequence record 482151 | Addgene NGS Result
ATTTGTCCTACTCAGGAGAGCGTTCACCGACAAACAACAGATAAAACGAAAGGCCCAGTCTTCCGACTGA
GCCTTTCGTTTTATTTGATGCCTGGCAGTTCCCTACTCTCGCGTTAACGCTAGCATGGATGTTTTCCCAG
TCACGACGTTGTAAAACGACGGCCAGTCTTAAGCTCGGGCCCGGTCTCTTCGCGAGGGCAGAGGCAGTCT
GCTGACATGCGGTGACGTGGAAGAGAATCCCGGCCCTAGCGAGCTGATTAAGGAGAACATGCACATGAAG
CTGTACATGGAGGGCACCGTGGACAACCATCACTTCAAGTGCACATCCGAGGGCGAAGGCAAGCCCTACG
AGGGCACCCAGACCATGAGAATCAAGGTGGTCGAGGGCGGCCCTCTCCCCTTCGCCTTCGACATCCTGGC
TACTAGCTTCCTCTACGGCAGCAAGACCTTCATCAACCACACCCAGGGCATCCCCGACTTCTTCAAGCAG
TCCTTCCCTGAGGGCTTCACATGGGAGAGAGTCACCACATACGAAGACGGGGGCGTGCTGACCGCTACCC
AGGACACCAGCCTCCAGGACGGCTGCCTCATCTACAACGTCAAGATCAGAGGGGTGAACTTCACATCCAA
CGGCCCTGTGATGCAGAAGAAAACACTCGGCTGGGAGGCCTTCACCGAGACGCTGTACCCCGCTGACGGC
GGCCTGGAAGGCAGAAACGACATGGCCCTGAAGCTCGTGGGCGGGAGCCATCTGATCGCAAACATCAAGA
CCACATATAGATCCAAGAAACCCGCTAAGAACCTCAAGATGCCTGGCGTCTACTATGTGGACTACAGACT
GGAAAGAATCAAGGAGGCCAACAACGAGACGTACGTCGAGCAGCACGAGGTGGCAGTGGCCAGATACTGC
GACCTCCCTAGCAAACTGGGGCACAAGCTTAATGGAAGCGGAGCTACTAACTTCAGCCTGCTGAAGCAGG
CTGGAGACGTGGAGGAGAACCCCGGGCCTATGACTATTGTTCAAGCTGCCCAATCCCGCTACTCCACCAA
AGCCTTTGATGCTTCGCGCAAATTGCCTGAAGAGAAAGTCGCGGCAGTGAAAGAGTTAATCCGCATGAGT
GCGTCCAGTGTCAACTCGCAACCTTGGCATTTTATTGTCGCGAGCAGTGAAGAGGGAAAAGCGCGCATCG
CCAAAGCAACACAAGGTGGTTTTGCTGCTAATGAGCGCAAGATTTTGGATGCTTCTCACGTTGTGGTGTT
CTGCGCCAAAACGGCGATTGATGAAGCGTACCTACTCGACCTTTTGGAAAGCGAAGACAAAGATGGCCGC
TACGCCGATGTCGAAGCAAAAAATGGCATGCACGCTGGTCGTTCATTTTTCGTCAACATGCACCGCTTTG
ACTTGAAAGACGCGCATCACTGGATGGAAAAGCAAGTTTACCTCAATGTGGGGACGCTGCTATTGGGTGC
TTCTGCGATGGAGATCGACGCGGTGCCAATTGAAGGCTTCGATGCCAAGGTGCTTGATGAGGAGTTTGGT
CTGCGTGAGAAGGGCTTTACCAGCGTGGTGATTGTGCCGCTGGGTTACCATAGCGAAGACGATTTTAATG
CTAAGCTGCCAAAATCACGTTGGTCAGCAGAGACTGTTTTTACCGAAATCTAACTCGAGTCTAGAACTAT
AGTGAGTCGTATTACGTAGATCCAGACATGATAAGATACATTGATGAGTTTGGACAAACCACAACTAGAA
TGCAGTGAAAAAAATGCTTTATTTGTGAAATTTGTGATGCTATTGCTTTATTTGTAACCATTATAAGCTG
CAATAAACAAGTTAACAACAACAATTGCATTCATTTTATGTTTCAGGTTCAGGGGGAGGTGTGGGAGGTT
TTTTAATTCCTCAAGAGACCTCTAGACCAGCCAGGACAGAAATGCCTCGACTTCGCTGCTACCCAAGGTT
GCCGGGTGACGCACACCGTGGAAACGGATGAAGGCACGAACCCAGTGGACATAAGCCTGTTCGGTTCGTA
AGCTGTAATGCAAGTAGCGTATGCGCTCACGCAACTGGTCCAGAACCTTGACCGAACGCAGCGGTGGTAA
CGGCGCAGTGGCGGTTTTCATGGCTTGTTATGACTGTTTTTTTGGGGTACAGTCTATGCCTCGGGCATCC
AAGCAGCAAGCGCGTTACGCCGTGGGTCGATGTTTGATGTTATGGAGCAGCAACGATGTTACGCAGCAGG
GCAGTCGCCCTAAAACAAAGTTAAACATTATGAGGGAAGCGGTGATCGCCGAAGTATCGACTCAACTATC
AGAGGTAGTTGGCGTCATCGAGCGCCATCTCGAACCGACGTTGCTGGCCGTACATTTGTACGGCTCCGCA
GTGGATGGCGGCCTGAAGCCACACAGTGATATTGATTTGCTGGTTACGGTGACCGTAAGGCTTGATGAAA
CAACGCGGCGAGCTTTGATCAACGACCTTTTGGAAACTTCGGCTTCCCCTGGAGAGAGCGAGATTCTCCG
CGCTGTAGAAGTCACCATTGTTGTGCACGACGACATCATTCCGTGGCGTTATCCAGCTAAGCGCGAACTG
CAATTTGGAGAATGGCAGCGCAATGACATTCTTGCAGGTATCTTCGAGCCAGCCACGATCGACATTGATC
TGGCTATCTTGCTGACAAAAGCAAGAGAACATAGCGTTGCCTTGGTAGGTCCAGCGGCGGAGGAACTCTT
TGATCCGGTTCCTGAACAGGATCTATTTGAGGCGCTAAATGAAACCTTAACGCTATGGAACTCGCCGCCC
GACTGGGCTGGCGATGAGCGAAATGTAGTGCTTACGTTGTCCCGCATTTGGTACAGCGCAGTAACCGGCA
AAATCGCGCCGAAGGATGTCGCTGCCGACTGGGCAATGGAGCGCCTGCCGGCCCAGTATCAGCCCGTCAT
ACTTGAAGCTAGACAGGCTTATCTTGGACAAGAAGAAGATCGCTTGGCCTCGCGCGCAGATCAGTTGGAA
GAATTTGTCCACTACGTGAAAGGCGAGATCACCAAGGTAGTCGGCAAATAACCCTCGAGCCACCCATGAC
CAAAATCCCTTAACGTGAGTTACGCGTCGTTCCACTGAGCGTCAGACCCCGTAGAAAAGATCAAAGGATC
TTCTTGAGATCCTTTTTTTCTGCGCGTAATCTGCTGCTTGCAAACAAAAAAACCACCGCTACCAGCGGTG
GTTTGTTTGCCGGATCAAGAGCTACCAACTCTTTTTCCGAAGGTAACTGGCTTCAGCAGAGCGCAGATAC
CAAATACTGTTCTTCTAGTGTAGCCGTAGTTAGGCCACCACTTCAAGAACTCTGTAGCACCGCCTACATA
CCTCGCTCTGCTAATCCTGTTACCAGTGGCTGCTGCCAGTGGCGATAAGTCGTGTCTTACCGGGTTGGAC
TCAAGACGATAGTTACCGGATAAGGCGCAGCGGTCGGGCTGAACGGGGGGTTCGTGCACACAGCCCAGCT
TGGAGCGAACGACCTACACCGAACTGAGATACCTACAGCGTGAGCTATGAGAAAGCGCCACGCTTCCCGA
AGGGAGAAAGGCGGACAGGTATCCGGTAAGCGGCAGGGTCGGAACAGGAGAGCGCACGAGGGAGCTTCCA
GGGGGAAACGCCTGGTATCTTTATAGTCCTGTCGGGTTTCGCCACCTCTGACTTGAGCGTCGATTTTTGT
GATGCTCGTCAGGGGGGCGGAGCCTATGGAAAAACGCCAGCAACGCGGCCTTTTTACGGTTCCTGGCCTT
TTGCTGGCCTTTTGCTCACATGTTCTTTCCTGCGTTATCCCCTGATTCTGTGGATAACCGTATTACCGCC
TTTGAGTGAGCTGATACCGCTCGCCGCAGCCGAACGACCGAGCGCAGCGAGTCAGTGAGCGAGGAAGCGG
AAGAGCGCCCAATACGCAAACCGCCTCTCCCCGCGCGTTGGCCGATTCATTAATGCAGCTGGCACGACAG
GTTTCCCGACTGGAAAGCGGGCAGTGAGCGCAACGCAATTAATACGCGTACCGCTAGCCAGGAAGAGTTT
GTAGAAACGCAAAAAGGCCATCCGTCAGGATGGCCTTCTGCTTAGTTTGATGCCTGGCAGTTTATGGCGG
GCGTCCTGCCCGCCACCCTCCGGGCCGTTGCTTCACAACGTTCAAATCCGCTCCCGGCGG
Features (pLannotate 1.2.2; 12 found; start..end, strand, type, name):
     41..84      +  terminator     rrnB T1 terminator: Escherichia coli rrnB; transcription terminator T1 from the E. coli rrnB gene
    131..167     -  CDS            lacZα (fragment): LacZα fragment of β-galactosidase; lacZ fragment
    248..943     +  CDS            TagBFP: TagBFP is a basic (constitutively fluorescent) blue fluorescent protein published in 2008, derived from Entacmaea quadricolor. It is reported to be a very rapidly-maturing monomer with very low acid sensitivity.
   1010..1660    +  CDS            nfsB: NFSB_SALTY - Also known as nfnB From Salmonella typhimurium (strain LT2 / SGSC1412 / ATCC 700720).
   1677..1694    -  promoter       T7 promoter (fragment): promoter for bacteriophage T7 RNA polymerase
   1699..1833    -  polyA_signal   SV40 poly(A) signal: SV40 polyadenylation signal
   2008..2031    +  promoter       Pc promoter (fragment): intI1 (promoter lies within the coding sequence); class 1 integron promoter
   2207..2263    +  CDS            GmR (fragment): gentamycin acetyltransferase; aacC1; confers resistance to gentamycin
   2270..3061    +  CDS            SmR: aminoglycoside adenylyltransferase (Murphy, 1985); aadA; confers resistance to spectinomycin and streptomycin
   3154..3742    +  rep_origin     ori: high-copy-number ColE1/pMB1/pBR322/pUC origin of replication
   3925..4017    +  CDS            lacI (fragment): lac repressor; lacI; The lac repressor binds to the lac operator to inhibit transcription in E. coli. This inhibition can be relieved by adding lactose or isopropyl-β-D-thiogalactopyranoside (IPTG).
   4072..4099    -  terminator     rrnB T2 terminator: transcription terminator T2 from the E. coli rrnB gene
