[The description below was written by a language model from this plasmid's Addgene catalogue record and pLannotate feature annotations shown in this document.]
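Description:
T2A-BFP-P2A-NTRv2-pA-ORF-1 is a 4,190-nt middle entry vector for the mini-Golden subcloning platform, a modular assembly system developed in the context of knock-in genome editing in zebrafish. It is built on the pU6a:sgRNA#51 backbone and is maintained in E. coli through a high-copy ColE1/pUC-type origin, with selection by spectinomycin conferred by the aadA (SmR) aminoglycoside adenylyltransferase gene. Short remnants of a class 1 integron Pc promoter and a gentamicin resistance gene lie just upstream of SmR. Fragments of lacZα, lacI and a T7 promoter are also annotated, and rrnB T1 and T2 terminators flank the cassette region.

The payload is a promoterless, synthetic polycistronic cassette. As the name indicates, a leading T2A peptide is followed by TagBFP, a rapidly maturing monomeric blue fluorescent protein, then a P2A peptide and NTR-v2, a nitroreductase that the annotation matches to the nfsB family. An SV40 polyadenylation signal is annotated downstream, although on the opposite strand. The 2A elements themselves are not picked up in the feature table, but gaps before TagBFP and between the two coding sequences are consistent with them. The 2A sequences cause ribosomal skipping, so when the cassette is joined in frame to an upstream coding sequence, that protein, BFP and nitroreductase are produced as separate polypeptides from one transcript. The "ORF-1" designation and the recorded TCGC linker presumably set the reading frame and junction for assembly, though the record does not spell this out.

No promoter drives the cassette, so expression would depend on the endogenous locus or on a neighbouring module. Nitroreductase is generally used for prodrug-induced ablation of expressing cells, so assembled constructs should allow both blue fluorescent labelling and conditional ablation of targeted cell populations.
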