Addgene plasmid #241199: T2A-BFP-P2A-NTRv2-pA-ORF-1
Purpose: Middle entry vector for mini-Golden subcloning platform; BFP; NTR-v2
Depositing lab: Junsu Kang. Depositing organization: University of Wisconsin, Madison. Publication: Advancing knock-in approaches for robust genome editing in zebrafish. Rodriguez-Parks A, Beezley EG, Manna S, Silaban I, Almutawa SI, Cao S, Ahmed H, Guyer M, Baker S, Richards MP, Kang J. Biol Open. 2026 Feb 2:bio.062472. doi: 10.1242/bio.062472. PubMed 41630603.
Backbone
  Vector backbone: pU6a:sgRNA#51
  Vector type: Mini-Golden
Growth in bacteria
  Bacterial resistance: Spectinomycin, 50 μg/mL
  Growth temperature: 37°C
  Growth strain: DH5alpha
  Copy number: Unknown
Gene/Insert
  Gene/Insert name: BFP; NTR-v2
  Species: Synthetic
  Mutation: TCGC linker
  Cloning method: Restriction Enzyme; 5′ cloning site Unknown (unknown if destroyed); 3′ cloning site Unknown (unknown if destroyed)
Terms and licenses: Academic/Nonprofit Terms; Industry Terms: Not Available to Industry
How to cite: T2A-BFP-P2A-NTRv2-pA-ORF-1 was a gift from Junsu Kang (Addgene plasmid # 241199 ; http://n2t.net/addgene:241199 ; RRID:Addgene_241199)
